>Addgene plasmid #228829 | pACEBac1_Strep-Psc-BICD2 | addgene full sequence | sequence record 456085 | Addgene NGS Result
TTCGTGCCTTCATCCGTTTCCACGGTGTGCGTCACCCGGCAACCTTGGGCAGCAGCGAAGTCGCCATAAC
TTCGTATAGCATACATTATACGAAGTTATCTGTAACTATAACGGTCCTAAGGTAGCGAGTTTAAACACTA
GTATCGATTCGCGACCTACTCCGGAATATTAATAGATCATGGAGATAATTAAAATGATAACCATCTCGCA
AATAAATAAGTATTTTACTGTTTTCGTAACAGTTTTGTAATAAAAAAACCTATAAATATTCCGGATTATT
CATACCGTCCCACCATCGGGCGCGGATCCCTCGAGCATGTGGTCACATCCGCAGTTTGAAAAAGGTAGCG
CAGGTAGTGCAGCAGGTAGCGGTGCAGGTTGGAGCCATCCTCAGTTTGAGAAACTGGAAGTTCTGTTTCA
GGGTCCGATGTCAGCTCCATCAGAAGAAGAGGAATATGCTAGGTTGGTCATGGAAGCCCAGCCCGAGTGG
CTCAGGGCTGAAGTTAAGCGCCTGTCTCACGAGCTCGCCGAGACAACCAGAGAGAAGATCCAAGCAGCTG
AATATGGCCTCGCTGTTTTGGAGGAGAAACACCAACTGAAACTCCAGTTCGAGGAGCTGGAGGTTGACTA
CGAGGCCATTAGGTCAGAAATGGAGCAACTGAAAGAAGCCTTCGGCCAAGCACATACCAATCATAAGAAG
GTTGCCGCAGACGGAGAGTCCAGAGAAGAATCACTGATCCAGGAGTCTGCTAGCAAGGAGCAGTATTACG
TGAGGAAAGTCCTGGAGCTGCAGACCGAGTTGAAGCAACTCAGGAACGTTCTGACCAACACCCAATCTGA
AAACGAGAGATTGACAAGCGTGGCCCAAGAGCTCAAGGAAATCAATCAGAACGTCGAGATTCAACGCGGT
AGATTGAGGGACGACATCAAAGAATACAAATTCAGGGAGGCAAGACTCCTCCAAGACTACTCAGAGCTGG
AAGAGGAGAACATCTCTCTGCAGAAACAAGTCTCAGTGCTCAGGCAAAATCAGGTGGAGTTCGAAGGACT
GAAGCACGAAATCAAGCGCCTCGAAGAGGAGACAGAGTACCTGAACTCCCAACTGGAGGACGCTATCAGA
CTGAAGGAGATTTCAGAAAGACAGCTCGAAGAAGCCCTGGAAACACTGAAGACAGAAAGGGAGCAGAAGA
ATAACCTCCGCAAGGAGTTGAGCCACTATATGTCTATCAACGATTCCTTCTACACTTCACATCTCCAGGT
CAGCTTGGACGGACTGAAGTTCAGCGACGACACTGTTACCGCCGAGCCCAACAATGATGCCGAAGCTCTC
GTGAACGGATTCGAACATAGCGGCCTGGTCAAATCCTCATTGGATAACAAGACTAGCACTCCACGCAAGG
ATGGTCTGGCTCCTCCCTCTCCTTCCTTGGTGTCCGATCTGTTGAGCGAGTTGCACATCAGCGAAATCCA
GAAGCTCAAGCAGCAGCTCGTCCAAATGGAGCGCGAGAAGGTGGGTCTGCTGGCCACATTGCAAGATACT
CAGAAACAGTTGGAGCAGGCTAGAGGTACCTTGTCAGAGCAGCATGAGAAGGTGAACAGGTTGACCGAGA
ATCTGAGCGCTCTGAGGCGCCTCCAGGCTGGTAAGGAGCGCCAAACTTCTTTGGACAATGAGAAAGATCG
CGATTCTCACGAGGACGGAGACTACTACGAAGTTGATATCAATGGACCCGAGATCCTCGCATGCAAATAC
CATGTCGCTGTGGCTGAGGCCGGCGAGTTGCGCGAGCAGTTGAAGGCTTTGCGCTCTACCCACGAGGCCA
GAGAGGCACAGCACGCTGAGGAGAAAGGACGCTATGAGGCAGAAGGTCAGGCCCTGACAGAGAAGATCAG
CCTCCTGGAGAAAGCCTCACACCAGGATAGGGAGCTGCTCGCACATCTCGAAAAGGAGCTCAAGAAGGTG
TCTGATGTCGCCGGAGAGACACAGGGCTCCTTGAATGTCGCTCAGGACGAGCTCGTGACCTTCTCCGAGG
AACTCGCTAACCTGTACCATCACGTGTGCATGTGCAACAACGAGACTCCCAACAGGGTCATGCTGGACTA
TTATCGCGAAGGACAGGGCAAAGCCGGACGCACTAGCCCAGAGGGTAGGGGAAGGAGATCACCTGTTTTG
CTCCCTAAGGGTCTGCTGGCAACAGAAGTTGGTAGGGCCGATGGCGGCACAGGAGATAATTCACCAAGCC
CCTCCAGCTCTCTGCCATCCCCATTGTCCGACCCCAGACGCGAGCCAATGAATATCTATAACTTGATCGC
TATTATCAGAGATCAGATTAAGCACCTGCAAGCCGCTGTTGACCGCACCACCGAGCTCTCTCGCCAAAGA
ATTGCTTCTCAAGAGTTGGGTCCAGCCGTTGATAAGGACAAGGAAGCTCTCATGGAGGAAATCCTGAAAC
TCAAGTCTCTGCTGTCCACCAAGAGGGAGCAGATTACCACCCTGCGCACTGTCCTGAAGGCTAACAAACA
GACAGCCGAGGTCGCTCTCGCTAACTTGAAGTCCAAATATGAGAACGAGAAGGCTATGGTCACAGAAACC
ATGATGAAATTGCGCAATGAGCTCAAGGCTCTCAAGGAAGACGCTGCTACTTTTAGCAGCCTGAGGGCAA
TGTTCGCCACAAGATGCGACGAATATATCACCCAGCTCGACGAAATGCAGAGACAGCTCGCTGCTGCTGA
AGACGAGAAGAAAACTCTCAACTCATTGCTGAGGATGGCAATTCAGCAAAAGCTGGCTCTGACACAGCGC
CTGGAACTGCTGGAGCTGGATCATGAACAAACCAGGCGCGGTCGCTCCAAAGCTGCCAGCAAGGCCAAGC
CTGCATCTCCTTCTCTGTAATCTAGAGCCTGCAGTCTCGACAAGCTTGTCGAGAAGTACTAGAGGATCAT
AATCAGCCATACCACATTTGTAGAGGTTTTACTTGCTTTAAAAAACCTCCCACACCTCCCCCTGAACCTG
AAACATAAAATGAATGCAATTGTTGTTGTTAACTTGTTTATTGCAGCTTATAATGGTTACAAATAAAGCA
ATAGCATCACAAATTTCACAAATAAAGCATTTTTTTCACTGCATTCTAGTTGTGGTTTGTCCAAACTCAT
CAATGTATCTTATCATGTCTGGATCTGATCACTGCTTGAGCCTAGAAGATCCGGCTGCTAACAAAGCCCG
AAAGGAAGCTGAGTTGGCTGCTGCCACCGCTGAGCAATAACTATCATAACCCCTAGGGTATACCCATCTA
ATTGGAACCAGATAAGTGAAATCTAGTTCCAAACTATTTTGTCATTTTTAATTTTCGTATTAGCTTACGA
CGCTACACCCAGTTCCCATCTATTTTGTCACTCTTCCCTAAATAATCCTTAAAAACTCCATTTCCACCCC
TCCCAGTTCCCAACTATTTTGTCCGCCCACAACCGGTTGACTTGGGTCAACTGTCAGACCAAGTTTACTC
ATATATACTTTAGATTGATTTAAAACTTCATTTTTAATTTAAAAGGATCTAGGTGAAGATCCTTTTTGAT
AATCTCATGACCAAAATCCCTTAACGTGAGTTTTCGTTCCACTGAGCGTCAGACCCCGTAGAAAAGATCA
AAGGATCTTCTTGAGATCCTTTTTTTCTGCGCGTAATCTGCTGCTTGCAAACAAAAAAACCACCGCTACC
AGCGGTGGTTTGTTTGCCGGATCAAGAGCTACCAACTCTTTTTCCGAAGGTAACTGGCTTCAGCAGAGCG
CAGATACCAAATACTGTTCTTCTAGTGTAGCCGTAGTTAGGCCACCACTTCAAGAACTCTGTAGCACCGC
CTACATACCTCGCTCTGCTAATCCTGTTACCAGTGGCTGCTGCCAGTGGCGATAAGTCGTGTCTTACCGG
GTTGGACTCAAGACGATAGTTACCGGATAAGGCGCAGCGGTCGGGCTGAACGGGGGGTTCGTGCACACAG
CCCAGCTTGGAGCGAACGACCTACACCGAACTGAGATACCTACAGCGTGAGCTATGAGAAAGCGCCACGC
TTCCCGAAGGGAGAAAGGCGGACAGGTATCCGGTAAGCGGCAGGGTCGGAACAGGAGAGCGCACGAGGGA
GCTTCCAGGGGGAAACGCCTGGTATCTTTATAGTCCTGTCGGGTTTCGCCACCTCTGACTTGAGCGTCGA
TTTTTGTGATGCTCGTCAGGGGGGCGGAGCCTATGGAAAAACGCCAGCAACGCGGCCTTTTTACGGTTCC
TGGCCTTTTGCTGGCCTTTTGCTCACATGTTCTTTCCTGCGTTATCCCCTGATTGACTTGGGTCGCTCTT
CCTGTGGATGCGCAGATGCCCTGCGTAAGCGGGTGTGGGCGGACAATAAAGTCTTAAACTGAACAAAATA
GATCTAAACTATGACAATAAAGTCTTAAACTAGACAGAATAGTTGTAAACTGAAATCAGTCCAGTTATGC
TGTGAAAAAGCATACTGGACTTTTGTTATGGCTAAAGCAAACTCTTCATTTTCTGAAGTGCAAATTGCCC
GTCGTATTAAAGAGGGGCGTGGCCAAGGGCATGTAAAGACTATATTCGCGGCGTTGTGACAATTTACCGA
ACAACTCCGCGGCCGGGAAGCCGATCTCGGCTTGAACGAATTGTTAGGTGGCGGTACTTGGGTCGATATC
AAAGTGCATCACTTCTTCCCGTATGCCCAACTTTGTATAGAGAGCCACTGCGGGATCGTCACCGTAATCT
GCTTGCACGTAGATCACATAAGCACCAAGCGCGTTGGCCTCATGCTTGAGGAGATTGATGAGCGCGGTGG
CAATGCCCTGCCTCCGGTGCTCGCCGGAGACTGCGAGATCATAGATATAGATCTCACTACGCGGCTGCTC
AAACTTGGGCAGAACGTAAGCCGCGAGAGCGCCAACAACCGCTTCTTGGTCGAAGGCAGCAAGCGCGATG
AATGTCTTACTACGGAGCAAGTTCCCGAGGTAATCGGAGTCCGGCTGATGTTGGGAGTAGGTGGCTACGT
CTCCGAACTCACGACCGAAAAGATCAAGAGCAGCCCGCATGGATTTGACTTGGTCAGGGCCGAGCCTACA
TGTGCGAATGATGCCCATACTTGAGCCACCTAACTTTGTTTTAGGGCGACTGCCCTGCTGCGTAACATCG
TTGCTGCTGCGTAACATCGTTGCTGCTCCATAACATCAAACATCGACCCACGGCGTAACGCGCTTGCTGC
TTGGATGCCCGAGGCATAGACTGTACAAAAAAACAGTCATAACAAGCCATGAAAACCGCCACTGCGCCGT
TACCACCGCTGCGTTCGGTCAAGGTTCTGGACCAGTTGCGTGAGCGCATACGCTACTTGCATTACAGTTT
ACGAACCGAACAGGCTTATGTCAACTGGG
Features (pLannotate 1.2.2; 12 found; start..end, strand, type, name):
      3..62      -  CDS            YPR2_ECOLX (fragment): Protein predicted: Swiss-Prot protein existence level 4. From Escherichia coli.
     66..99      +  protein_bind   loxP: Cre-mediated recombination occurs in the 8-bp core sequence (GCATACAT). Cre recombinase
    176..267     +  promoter       polyhedrin promoter: polh from Autographa californica; promoter for the baculovirus polyhedrin gene
    428..2887    +  CDS            Bicd2: BICD2_MOUSE - Also known as Kiaa0699. Experimental evidence at protein level: Swiss-Prot protein existence level 1. Acts as an adapter protein linking the dynein motor complex to various cargos and converts dynein from a non-processive to a highly processive motor in the presence of dynactin. Facilitates and stabilizes the interaction between dynein and dynactin and activates dynein processivity (the ability to move along a microtubule for a long distance without falling off the track) (PubMed:11483508, PubMed:25035494, PubMed:24986880, PubMed:22956769). Facilitates the binding of RAB6A to the
   2935..3018    +  CDS            large T antigen (fragment): large T antigen from SV40 (simian virus 40)
   3041..3175    +  polyA_signal   SV40 poly(A) signal: SV40 polyadenylation signal
   3204..3253    +  CDS            SET1 (fragment): solubility-enhancement tag derived from T7 phage gene 10B
   3296..3461    -  mobile_element Tn7L: mini-Tn7 element (left end of the Tn7 transposon) Tn7
   3651..4239    +  rep_origin     ori: high-copy-number ColE1/pMB1/pBR322/pUC origin of replication
   4374..4597    -  mobile_element Tn7R: mini-Tn7 element (right end of the Tn7 transposon) Tn7
   4664..5197    -  CDS            GmR: gentamycin acetyltransferase; aacC1; confers resistance to gentamycin
   5386..5414    -  promoter       Pc promoter: intI1 (promoter lies within the coding sequence); class 1 integron promoter
