[The description below was written by a language model from this plasmid's Addgene catalogue record and pLannotate feature annotations shown in this document.]
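Description:
pACEBac1_Strep-Psc-BICD2 is a baculovirus transfer (donor) plasmid built on the pACEBac1 backbone for expressing mouse BICD2 in insect cells. It is maintained in E. coli through a high-copy ColE1/pUC-type origin and selected with gentamicin, with resistance provided by the gentamicin acetyltransferase gene (aacC1) driven by the class 1 integron Pc promoter. The annotated sequence is 5,419 nt.

The expression cassette places the Bicd2 coding sequence under the polyhedrin promoter of Autographa californica nucleopolyhedrovirus, a very strong late viral promoter, and terminates it with the SV40 polyadenylation signal. The catalogue lists an N-terminal Strep affinity tag. The "Psc" in the name probably denotes a PreScission protease cleavage site between tag and protein, though the record does not spell this out. Neither element is annotated in the feature table, but the gap between the promoter and the start of the Bicd2 annotation could accommodate them.

Tn7L and Tn7R ends are present, which allow Tn7-mediated transposition of the gentamicin marker and expression cassette into a baculoviral bacmid in a suitable E. coli host to generate recombinant virus. A loxP site upstream of the promoter permits Cre-mediated fusion with compatible donor plasmids for multigene assemblies. The short hits to large T antigen, SET1 and an E. coli predicted protein are fragments and appear to be incidental backbone matches.

BICD2 is an adaptor that links cargo to the dynein motor and, together with dynactin, activates processive dynein motility. The plasmid is intended for producing tagged recombinant BICD2 in insect cells, and it was deposited with work on how the intracellular bacterium Orientia tsutsugamushi exploits BICD2 for dynein-based movement.
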