Addgene plasmid #228829: pACEBac1_Strep-Psc-BICD2
Purpose: Insect cell expression of BICD2
Depositing lab: Andrew Carter. Depositing organization: MRC Laboratory of Molecular Biology. Publication: The intracellular bacterium Orientia tsutsugamushi hijacks the adaptor protein BICD2 for dynein-based motility. Manigrasso G, Saharat K, Kullapanich C, Boulanger J, Morgan TE, Kramer H, Salje J, Carter AP. bioRxiv 2024.04.11.589026 10.1101/2024.04.11.589026.
Backbone
  Vector backbone: pACEBac1
  Vector type: Insect Expression
Growth in bacteria
  Bacterial resistance: Gentamicin, 10 μg/mL
  Growth temperature: 37°C
  Growth strain: DH5alpha
  Copy number: High Copy
Gene/Insert
  Gene/Insert name: BICD2
  Species: M. musculus (mouse)
  Entrez Gene: Bicd2
  Tag / fusion protein: Strep (N terminal on insert)
  Cloning method: Gibson Cloning
Terms and licenses: Academic/Nonprofit Terms; Industry Terms: Not Available to Industry
Depositor comments: Please visit https://doi.org/10.1101/2024.04.11.589026 for bioRxiv preprint.
How to cite: pACEBac1_Strep-Psc-BICD2 was a gift from Andrew Carter (Addgene plasmid # 228829 ; http://n2t.net/addgene:228829 ; RRID:Addgene_228829)
